Addgene plasmid #138586: pUC19 - T7 pro - IRES - EGFP
Purpose: Express EGFP with an upstream T7 promoter in pUC19 backbone
Depositing lab: Fei Chen. Depositing organization: Broad Institute. Publication: Efficient, continuous mutagenesis in human cells using a pseudo-random DNA editor. Chen H, Liu S, Padula S, Lesman D, Griswold K, Lin A, Zhao T, Marshall JL, Chen F. Nat Biotechnol. 2019 Dec 16. pii: 10.1038/s41587-019-0331-8. doi: 10.1038/s41587-019-0331-8. PubMed 31844291.
Backbone
  Vector backbone: pUC19
  Backbone size w/o insert (bp): 3844
  Total vector size (bp): 4564
Growth in bacteria
  Bacterial resistance: Ampicillin, 100 μg/mL
  Growth temperature: 37°C
  Growth strain: DH5alpha
  Copy number: High Copy
Gene/Insert
  Gene/Insert name: EGFP
  Insert size (bp): 720
Resource information
  A portion of this plasmid was derived from a plasmid made by: EGFP was cloned from pcDNA3.1(+)IRES GFP, which was obtained from Kathleen_L Collins (Addgene plasmid # 51406.
Terms and licenses: Academic/Nonprofit Terms; Industry Terms: Not Available to Industry
Depositor comments: Please note that the depositor sequence linked in the supplemental documents section is different compared to the Addgene verified sequence. We recommend viewing the Addgene verified sequence.
How to cite: pUC19 - T7 pro - IRES - EGFP was a gift from Fei Chen (Addgene plasmid # 138586 ; http://n2t.net/addgene:138586 ; RRID:Addgene_138586)
