[The description below was written by a language model from this plasmid's Addgene catalogue record and pLannotate feature annotations shown in this document.]
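Description:
pUC19 - T7 pro - IRES - EGFP is a small, high-copy bacterial plasmid built on the pUC19 backbone that places an EGFP reporter downstream of a bacteriophage T7 promoter. It is propagated in E. coli through the ColE1/pUC-type origin and selected with ampicillin via the β-lactamase (AmpR) gene and its native promoter. The backbone also retains typical pUC remnants: the lac promoter, lac operator and CAP binding site, a disrupted lacZα fragment, part of the multiple cloning site, and short annotated fragments of lacI, rop and bom. None of these plays a role in the payload.

The functional cassette reads T7 promoter, EMCV internal ribosome entry site, mammalian codon-optimized EGFP (720 bp), and bovine growth hormone polyadenylation signal. Because T7 RNA polymerase produces uncapped transcripts, the IRES allows cap-independent translation of EGFP in mammalian cells, so fluorescence depends on T7 polymerase being supplied in the cell. No mammalian Pol II promoter is annotated upstream of the reporter. The short SV40 promoter and f1 ori fragments after the poly(A) signal appear to be carry-over from the pcDNA3.1-based IRES-GFP plasmid from which the EGFP segment was cloned.

The stated purpose is simply to express EGFP from an upstream T7 promoter. The associated publication concerns continuous mutagenesis in human cells with a DNA editor, but the record does not spell out the plasmid's exact role in that work. The sequenced record is 4,611 nt, slightly longer than the catalogued 4,564 bp, and the depositor notes that their own sequence differs from the repository-verified one, which should be treated as the reference.
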