Features (pLannotate 1.2.2; 17 found; start..end, strand, type, name):
      1..19      +  promoter       T7 promoter: promoter for bacteriophage T7 RNA polymerase
    245..707     +  misc_feature   IRES: internal ribosome entry site (IRES) of the encephalomyocarditis virus (EMCV)
    721..1440    +  CDS            EGFP: the original enhanced GFP (Yang et al., 1996) mammalian codon-optimized
   1567..1791    +  polyA_signal   bGH poly(A) signal: bovine growth hormone polyadenylation signal
   1795..1816    +  promoter       SV40 promoter (fragment): SV40 enhancer and early promoter
   1837..1944    +  rep_origin     f1 ori (fragment) (sequence withheld): f1 bacteriophage origin of replication; arrow indicates direction of (+) strand synthesis
   1944..1960    +  misc_feature   MCS (fragment) (sequence partly withheld): pUC18/19 multiple cloning site
   1997..2013    -  protein_bind   lac operator: The lac repressor binds to the lac operator to inhibit transcription in E. coli. This inhibition can be relieved by adding lactose or isopropyl-β-D-thiogalactopyranoside (IPTG). lac repressor encoded by lacI
   2021..2051    -  promoter       lac promoter: promoter for the E. coli lac operon
   2066..2087    -  protein_bind   CAP binding site: CAP binding activates transcription in the presence of cAMP. E. coli catabolite activator protein
   2100..2192    -  CDS            lacI (fragment): lac repressor; lacI; The lac repressor binds to the lac operator to inhibit transcription in E. coli. This inhibition can be relieved by adding lactose or isopropyl-β-D-thiogalactopyranoside (IPTG).
   2375..2963    -  rep_origin     ori: high-copy-number ColE1/pMB1/pBR322/pUC origin of replication
   3134..3994    -  CDS            AmpR: β-lactamase; bla; confers resistance to ampicillin, carbenicillin, and related antibiotics
   3995..4099    -  promoter       AmpR promoter: bla
   4194..4229    +  CDS            rop (fragment): Rop protein, which maintains plasmids at low copy number; rop
   4331..4430    +  misc_feature   bom (fragment): basis of mobility region from pBR322
   4436..4593    -  CDS            lacZα (fragment): LacZα fragment of β-galactosidase; lacZ fragment
>Addgene plasmid #138586 | pUC19 - T7 pro - IRES - EGFP | addgene full sequence | sequence record 481555 | Addgene NGS Result
TAATACGACTCACTATAGGGAGACCCAAGCTGGCTAGCGTTTAAACTTAAGCTTGGTACCGAGCTCGGAT
CCACTAGTCCAGTGTGGTGGAATTCTGCAGATATCCAGCACAGTGGCGGCCGCTCGAGGTTAACGAATTC
CGCCCCCCCCCCCCTAACGTTACTGGCCGAAGCCGCTTGGAATAAGGCCGGTGTGCGTTTGTCTATATGT
TATTTTCCACCATATTGCCGTCTTTTGGCAATGTGAGGGCCCGGAAACCTGGCCCTGTCTTCTTGACGAG
CATTCCTAGGGGTCTTTCCCCTCTCGCCAAAGGAATGCAAGGTCTGTTGAATGTCGTGAAGGAAGCAGTT
CCTCTGGAAGCTTCTTGAAGACAAACAACGTCTGTAGCGACCCTTTGCAGGCAGCGGAACCCCCCACCTG
GCGACAGGTGCCTCTGCGGCCAAAAGCCACGTGTATAAGATACACCTGCAAAGGCGGCACAACCCCAGTG
CCACGTTGTGAGTTGGATAGTTGTGGAAAGAGTCAAATGGCTCTCCTCAAGCGTATTCAACAAGGGGCTG
AAGGATGCCCAGAAGGTACCCCATTGTATGGGATCTGATCTGGGGCCTCGGTGCACATGCTTTACATGTG
TTTAGTCGAGGTTAAAAAAACGTCTAGGCCCCCCGAACCACGGGGACGTGGTTTTCCTTTGAAAAACACG
ATGATAATATGGCCACAACCATGGTGAGCAAGGGCGAGGAGCTGTTCACCGGGGTGGTGCCCATCCTGGT
CGAGCTGGACGGCGACGTAAACGGCCACAAGTTCAGCGTGTCTGGCGAGGGCGAGGGCGATGCCACCTAC
GGCAAGCTGACCCTGAAGTTCATCTGCACCACCGGCAAGCTGCCCGTGCCCTGGCCCACCCTCGTGACCA
CCCTGACCTACGGCGTGCAGTGCTTCAGCCGCTACCCCGACCACATGAAGCAGCACGACTTCTTCAAGTC
CGCCATGCCCGAAGGCTACGTCCAGGAGCGCACCATCTTCTTCAAGGACGACGGCAACTACAAGACCCGC
GCCGAGGTGAAGTTCGAGGGCGACACCCTGGTGAACCGCATCGAGCTGAAGGGCATCGACTTCAAGGAGG
ACGGCAACATCCTGGGGCACAAGCTGGAGTACAACTACAACAGCCACAACGTCTATATCATGGCCGACAA
GCAGAAGAACGGCATCAAGGCGAACTTCAAGATCCGCCACAACATCGAGGACGGCAGCGTGCAGCTCGCC
GACCACTACCAGCAGAACACCCCCATCGGCGACGGCCCCGTGCTGCTGCCCGACAACCACTACCTGAGCA
CCCAGTCCGCCCTGAGCAAAGACCCCAACGAGAAGCGCGATCACATGGTCCTGCTGGAGTTCGTGACCGC
CGCCGGGATCACTCTCGGCATGGACGAGCTGTACAAGTAATGAATTAATTAAGAATTATCACCGCTTCTA
TTCAGCCAGTAAGGCCTGTCTTTAATGGCCTCCGGCATGAGACACTTTCTAGAGTCGAGTCTAGAGGGCC
CGTTTAAACCCGCTGATCAGCCTCGACTGTGCCTTCTAGTTGCCAGCCATCTGTTGTTTGCCCCTCCCCC
GTGCCTTCCTTGACCCTGGAAGGTGCCACTCCCACTGTCCTTTCCTAATAAAATGAGGAAATTGCATCGC
ATTGTCTGAGTAGGTGTCATTCTATTCTGGGGGGTGGGGTGGGGCAGGACAGCAAGGGGGAGGATTGGGA
AGACAATAGCAGGCATGCTGGGGATGCGGTGGGCTCTATGGCTTCTGAGGCGGAAAGAACCAGCTGGGGC
TCTAGGGGGTATCCCC
[108 nt withheld, positions 1837-1944]
GCAGGCATGCAAGCTTGGCGTAATCATGGTCATAGCTGTTTCCTGTGTGAAATTGTTATCCGCTCACAAT
TCCACACAACATACGAGCCGGAAGCATAAAGTGTAAAGCCTGGGGTGCCTAATGAGTGAGCTAACTCACA
TTAATTGCGTTGCGCTCACTGCCCGCTTTCCAGTCGGGAAACCTGTCGTGCCAGCTGCATTAATGAATCG
GCCAACGCGCGGGGAGAGGCGGTTTGCGTATTGGGCGCTCTTCCGCTTCCTCGCTCACTGACTCGCTGCG
CTCGGTCGTTCGGCTGCGGCGAGCGGTATCAGCTCACTCAAAGGCGGTAATACGGTTATCCACAGAATCA
GGGGATAACGCAGGAAAGAACATGTGAGCAAAAGGCCAGCAAAAGGCCAGGAACCGTAAAAAGGCCGCGT
TGCTGGCGTTTTTCCATAGGCTCCGCCCCCCTGACGAGCATCACAAAAATCGACGCTCAAGTCAGAGGTG
GCGAAACCCGACAGGACTATAAAGATACCAGGCGTTTCCCCCTGGAAGCTCCCTCGTGCGCTCTCCTGTT
CCGACCCTGCCGCTTACCGGATACCTGTCCGCCTTTCTCCCTTCGGGAAGCGTGGCGCTTTCTCATAGCT
CACGCTGTAGGTATCTCAGTTCGGTGTAGGTCGTTCGCTCCAAGCTGGGCTGTGTGCACGAACCCCCCGT
TCAGCCCGACCGCTGCGCCTTATCCGGTAACTATCGTCTTGAGTCCAACCCGGTAAGACACGACTTATCG
CCACTGGCAGCAGCCACTGGTAACAGGATTAGCAGAGCGAGGTATGTAGGCGGTGCTACAGAGTTCTTGA
AGTGGTGGCCTAACTACGGCTACACTAGAAGAACAGTATTTGGTATCTGCGCTCTGCTGAAGCCAGTTAC
CTTCGGAAAAAGAGTTGGTAGCTCTTGATCCGGCAAACAAACCACCGCTGGTAGCGGTGGTTTTTTTGTT
TGCAAGCAGCAGATTACGCGCAGAAAAAAAGGATCTCAAGAAGATCCTTTGATCTTTTCTACGGGGTCTG
ACGCTCAGTGGAACGAAAACTCACGTTAAGGGATTTTGGTCATGAGATTATCAAAAAGGATCTTCACCTA
GATCCTTTTAAATTAAAAATGAAGTTTTAAATCAATCTAAAGTATATATGAGTAAACTTGGTCTGACAGT
TACCAATGCTTAATCAGTGAGGCACCTATCTCAGCGATCTGTCTATTTCGTTCATCCATAGTTGCCTGAC
TCCCCGTCGTGTAGATAACTACGATACGGGAGGGCTTACCATCTGGCCCCAGTGCTGCAATGATACCGCG
AGACCCACGCTCACCGGCTCCAGATTTATCAGCAATAAACCAGCCAGCCGGAAGGGCCGAGCGCAGAAGT
GGTCCTGCAACTTTATCCGCCTCCATCCAGTCTATTAATTGTTGCCGGGAAGCTAGAGTAAGTAGTTCGC
CAGTTAATAGTTTGCGCAACGTTGTTGCCATTGCTACAGGCATCGTGGTGTCACGCTCGTCGTTTGGTAT
GGCTTCATTCAGCTCCGGTTCCCAACGATCAAGGCGAGTTACATGATCCCCCATGTTGTGCAAAAAAGCG
GTTAGCTCCTTCGGTCCTCCGATCGTTGTCAGAAGTAAGTTGGCCGCAGTGTTATCACTCATGGTTATGG
CAGCACTGCATAATTCTCTTACTGTCATGCCATCCGTAAGATGCTTTTCTGTGACTGGTGAGTACTCAAC
CAAGTCATTCTGAGAATAGTGTATGCGGCGACCGAGTTGCTCTTGCCCGGCGTCAATACGGGATAATACC
GCGCCACATAGCAGAACTTTAAAAGTGCTCATCATTGGAAAACGTTCTTCGGGGCGAAAACTCTCAAGGA
TCTTACCGCTGTTGAGATCCAGTTCGATGTAACCCACTCGTGCACCCAACTGATCTTCAGCATCTTTTAC
TTTCACCAGCGTTTCTGGGTGAGCAAAAACAGGAAGGCAAAATGCCGCAAAAAAGGGAATAAGGGCGACA
CGGAAATGTTGAATACTCATACTCTTCCTTTTTCAATATTATTGAAGCATTTATCAGGGTTATTGTCTCA
TGAGCGGATACATATTTGAATGTATTTAGAAAAATAAACAAATAGGGGTTCCGCGCACATTTCCCCGAAA
AGTGCCACCTGACGTCTAAGAAACCATTATTATCATGACATTAACCTATAAAAATAGGCGTATCACGAGG
CCCTTTCGTCTCGCGCGTTTCGGTGATGACGGTGAAAACCTCTGACACATGCAGCTCCCGGAGACGGTCA
CAGCTTGTCTGTAAGCGGATGCCGGGAGCAGACAAGCCCGTCAGGGCGCGTCAGCGGGTGTTGGCGGGTG
TCGGGGCTGGCTTAACTATGCGGCATCAGAGCAGATTGTACTGAGAGTGCACCATATGCGGTGTGAAATA
CCGCACAGATGCGTAAGGAGAAAATACCGCATCAGGCGCCATTCGCCATTCAGGCTGCGCAACTGTTGGG
AAGGGCGATCGGTGCGGGCCTCTTCGCTATTACGCCAGCTGGCGAAAGGGGGATGTGCTGCAAGGCGATT
AAGTTGGGTAACGCCAGGGTTTTCCCAGTCACGACGTTGTAAAACGACGGCCAGTGAATTCGAGCTCGGT
ACCCGGG
