Features (pLannotate 1.2.2; 17 found; start..end, strand, type, name):
      1..19      +  promoter       T7 promoter: promoter for bacteriophage T7 RNA polymerase
    245..707     +  misc_feature   IRES: internal ribosome entry site (IRES) of the encephalomyocarditis virus (EMCV)
    721..1440    +  CDS            EGFP: the original enhanced GFP (Yang et al., 1996) mammalian codon-optimized
   1567..1791    +  polyA_signal   bGH poly(A) signal: bovine growth hormone polyadenylation signal
   1795..1816    +  promoter       SV40 promoter (fragment): SV40 enhancer and early promoter
   1837..1944    +  rep_origin     f1 ori (fragment) (sequence withheld): f1 bacteriophage origin of replication; arrow indicates direction of (+) strand synthesis
   1944..1960    +  misc_feature   MCS (fragment) (sequence partly withheld): pUC18/19 multiple cloning site
   1997..2013    -  protein_bind   lac operator: The lac repressor binds to the lac operator to inhibit transcription in E. coli. This inhibition can be relieved by adding lactose or isopropyl-β-D-thiogalactopyranoside (IPTG). lac repressor encoded by lacI
   2021..2051    -  promoter       lac promoter: promoter for the E. coli lac operon
   2066..2087    -  protein_bind   CAP binding site: CAP binding activates transcription in the presence of cAMP. E. coli catabolite activator protein
   2100..2192    -  CDS            lacI (fragment): lac repressor; lacI; The lac repressor binds to the lac operator to inhibit transcription in E. coli. This inhibition can be relieved by adding lactose or isopropyl-β-D-thiogalactopyranoside (IPTG).
   2375..2963    -  rep_origin     ori: high-copy-number ColE1/pMB1/pBR322/pUC origin of replication
   3134..3994    -  CDS            AmpR: β-lactamase; bla; confers resistance to ampicillin, carbenicillin, and related antibiotics
   3995..4099    -  promoter       AmpR promoter: bla
   4194..4229    +  CDS            rop (fragment): Rop protein, which maintains plasmids at low copy number; rop
   4331..4430    +  misc_feature   bom (fragment): basis of mobility region from pBR322
   4436..4593    -  CDS            lacZα (fragment): LacZα fragment of β-galactosidase; lacZ fragment
>Addgene plasmid #138586 | pUC19 - T7 pro - IRES - EGFP Sequencing Result | analyzer sequence | sequence record 275789
TAATACGACTCACTATAGGGAGACCCAAGCTGGCTAGCGTTTAAACTTAAGCTTGGTACCGAGCTCGGAT
CCACTAGTCCAGTGTGGTGGAATTCTGCAGATATCCAGCACAGTGGCGGCCGCTCGAGGTTAACGAATTC
CGCCCCCCCCCCCNTAACGTTACTGGCCGAAGCCGCTTGGAATAAGGCCGGTGTGCGTTTGTCTATATGT
TATTTTCCACCATATTGCCGTCTTTTGGCAATGTGAGGGCCCGGAAACCTGGCCCTGTCTTCTTGACGAG
CATTCCTAGGGGTCTTTCCCCTCTCGCCAAAGGAATGCAAGGTCTGTTGAATGTCGTGAAGGAAGCAGTT
CCTCTGGAAGCTTCTTGAAGACAAACAACGTCTGTAGCGACCCTTTGCAGGCAGCGGAACCCCCCACCTG
GCGACAGGTGCCTCTGCGGCCAAAAGCCACGTGTATAAGATACACCTGCAAAGGCGGCACAACCCCAGTG
CCACGTTGTGAGTTGGATAGTTGTGGAAAGAGTCAAATGGCTCTCCTCAAGCGTATTCAACAAGGGGCTG
AAGGATGCCCAGAAGGTACCCCATTGTATGGGATCTGATCTGGGGCCTCGGTGCACATGCTTTACATGTG
TTTAGTCGAGGTTAAAAAAACGTCTAGGCCCCCCGAACCACGGGGACGTGGTTTTCCTTTGAAAAACACG
ATGATAATATGGCCACAACCATGGTGAGCAAGGGCGAGGAGCTGTTCACCGGGGTGGTGCCCATCCTGGT
CGAGCTGGACGGCGACGTAAACGGCCACAAGTTCAGCGTGTCTGGCGAGGGCGAGGGCGATGCCACCTAC
GGCAAGCTGACCCTGAAGTTCATCTGCACCACCGGCAAGCTGCCCGTGCCCTGGCCCACCCTCGTGACCA
CCCTGACCTACGGCGTGCAGTGCTTCAGCCGCTACCCCGACCACATGAAGCAGCACGACTTCTTCAAGTC
CGCCATGCCCGAAGGCTACGTCCAGGAGCGCACCATCTTCTTCAAGGACGACGGCAACTACAAGACCCGC
GCCGAGGTGAAGTTCGAGGGCGACACCCTGGTGAACCGCATCGAGCTGAAGGGCATCGACTTCAAGGAGG
ACGGCAACATCCTGGGGCACAAGCTGGAGTACAACTACAACAGCCACAACGTCTATATCATGGCCGACAA
GCAGAAGAACGGCATCAAGGCGAACTTCAAGATCCGCCACAACATCGAGGACGGCAGCGTGCAGCTCGCC
GACCACTACCAGCAGAACACCCCCATCGGCGACGGCCCCGTGCTGCTGCCCGACAACCACTACCTGAGCA
CCCAGTCCGCCCTGAGCAAAGACCCCAACGAGAAGCGCGATCACATGGTCCTGCTGGAGTTCGTGACCGC
CGCCGGGATCACTCTCGGCATGGACGAGCTGTACAAGTAATGAATTAATTAAGAATTATCACCGCTTCTA
TTCAGCCAGTAAGGCCTGTCTTTAATGGCCTCCGGCATGAGACACTTTCTAGAGTCGAGTCTAGAGGGCC
CGTTTAAACCCGCTGATCAGCCTCGACTGTGCCTTCTAGTTGCCAGCCATCTGTTGTTTGCCCCTCCCCC
GTGCCTTCCTTGACCCTGGAAGGTGCCACTCCCACTGTCCTTTCCTAATAAAATGAGGAAATTGCATCGC
ATTGTCTGAGTAGGTGTCATTCTATTCTGGGGGGTGGGGTGGGGCAGGACAGCAAGGGGGAGGATTGGGA
AGACAATAGCAGGCATGCTGGGGATGCGGTGGGCTCTATGGCTTCTGAGGCGGAAAGAACCAGCTGGGGC
TCTAGGGGGTATCCCC
[108 nt withheld, positions 1837-1944]
GCAGGCATGCAAGCTTGGCGTAATCATGGTCATAGCTGTTTCCTGTGTGAAATTGTTATCCGCTCACAAT
TCCACACAACATACGAGCCGGAAGCATAAAGTGTAAAGCCTGGGGTGCCTAATGAGTGAGCTAACTCACA
TTAATTGCGTTGCGCTCACTGCCCGCTTTCCAGTCGGGAAACCTGTCGTGCCAGCTGCATTAATGAATCG
GCCAACGCGCGGGGAGAGGCGGTTTGCGTATTGGGCGCTCTTCCGCTTCCTCGCTCACTGACTCGCTGCG
CTCGGTCGTTCGGCTGCGGCGAGCGGTATCAGCTCACTCAAAGGCGGTAATACGGTTATCCACAGAATCA
GGGGATAACGCAGGAAAGAACATGTGAGCAAAAGGCCAGCAAAAGGCCAGGAACCGTAAAAAGGCCGCGT
TGCTGGCGTTTTTCCATAGGCTCCGCCCCCCTGACGAGCATCACAAAAATCGACGCTCAAGTCAGAGGTG
GCGAAACCCGACAGGACTATAAAGATACCAGGCGTTTCCCCCTGGAAGCTCCCTCGTGCGCTCTCCTGTT
CCGACCCTGCCGCTTACCGGATACCTGTCCGCCTTTCTCCCTTCGGGAAGCGTGGCGCTTTCTCATAGCT
CACGCTGTAGGTATCTCAGTTCGGTGTAGGTCGTTCGCTCCAAGCTGGGCTGTGTGCACGAACCCCCCGT
TCAGCCCGACCGCTGCGCCTTATCCGGTAACTATCGTCTTGAGTCCAACCCGGTAAGACACGACTTATCG
CCACTGGCAGCAGCCACTGGTAACAGGATTAGCAGAGCGAGGTATGTAGGCGGTGCTACAGAGTTCTTGA
AGTGGTGGCCTAACTACGGCTACACTAGAAGAACAGTATTTGGTATCTGCGCTCTGCTGAAGCCAGTTAC
CTTCGGAAAAAGAGTTGGTAGCTCTTGATCCGGCAAACAAACCACCGCTGGTAGCGGTGGTTTTTTTGTT
TGCAAGCAGCAGATTACGCGCAGAAAAAAAGGATCTCAAGAAGATCCTTTGATCTTTTCTACGGGGTCTG
ACGCTCAGTGGAACGAAAACTCACGTTAAGGGATTTTGGTCATGAGATTATCAAAAAGGATCTTCACCTA
GATCCTTTTAAATTAAAAATGAAGTTTTAAATCAATCTAAAGTATATATGAGTAAACTTGGTCTGACAGT
TACCAATGCTTAATCAGTGAGGCACCTATCTCAGCGATCTGTCTATTTCGTTCATCCATAGTTGCCTGAC
TCCCCGTCGTGTAGATAACTACGATACGGGAGGGCTTACCATCTGGCCCCAGTGCTGCAATGATACCGCG
AGACCCACGCTCACCGGCTCCAGATTTATCAGCAATAAACCAGCCAGCCGGAAGGGCCGAGCGCAGAAGT
GGTCCTGCAACTTTATCCGCCTCCATCCAGTCTATTAATTGTTGCCGGGAAGCTAGAGTAAGTAGTTCGC
CAGTTAATAGTTTGCGCAACGTTGTTGCCATTGCTACAGGCATCGTGGTGTCACGCTCGTCGTTTGGTAT
GGCTTCATTCAGCTCCGGTTCCCAACGATCAAGGCGAGTTACATGATCCCCCATGTTGTGCAAAAAAGCG
GTTAGCTCCTTCGGTCCTCCGATCGTTGTCAGAAGTAAGTTGGCCGCAGTGTTATCACTCATGGTTATGG
CAGCACTGCATAATTCTCTTACTGTCATGCCATCCGTAAGATGCTTTTCTGTGACTGGTGAGTACTCAAC
CAAGTCATTCTGAGAATAGTGTATGCGGCGACCGAGTTGCTCTTGCCCGGCGTCAATACGGGATAATACC
GCGCCACATAGCAGAACTTTAAAAGTGCTCATCATTGGAAAACGTTCTTCGGGGCGAAAACTCTCAAGGA
TCTTACCGCTGTTGAGATCCAGTTCGATGTAACCCACTCGTGCACCCAACTGATCTTCAGCATCTTTTAC
TTTCACCAGCGTTTCTGGGTGAGCAAAAACAGGAAGGCAAAATGCCGCAAAAAAGGGAATAAGGGCGACA
CGGAAATGTTGAATACTCATACTCTTCCTTTTTCAATATTATTGAAGCATTTATCAGGGTTATTGTCTCA
TGAGCGGATACATATTTGAATGTATTTAGAAAAATAAACAAATAGGGGTTCCGCGCACATTTCCCCGAAA
AGTGCCACCTGACGTCTAAGAAACCATTATTATCATGACATTAACCTATAAAAATAGGCGTATCACGAGG
CCCTTTCGTCTCGCGCGTTTCGGTGATGACGGTGAAAACCTCTGACACATGCAGCTCCCGGAGACGGTCA
CAGCTTGTCTGTAAGCGGATGCCGGGAGCAGACAAGCCCGTCAGGGCGCGTCAGCGGGTGTTGGCGGGTG
TCGGGGCTGGCTTAACTATGCGGCATCAGAGCAGATTGTACTGAGAGTGCACCATATGCGGTGTGAAATA
CCGCACAGATGCGTAAGGAGAAAATACCGCATCAGGCGCCATTCGCCATTCAGGCTGCGCAACTGTTGGG
AAGGGCGATCGGTGCGGGCCTCTTCGCTATTACGCCAGCTGGCGAAAGGGGGATGTGCTGCAAGGCGATT
AAGTTGGGTAACGCCAGGGTTTTCCCAGTCACGACGTTGTAAAACGACGGCCAGTGAATTCGAGCTCGGT
ACCCGGG
